Addgene plasmid #76289: PCK1 gRNA (BRDN0001146817)
Purpose: 3rd generation lentiviral gRNA plasmid targeting human PCK1
Depositing lab: John Doench & David Root. Depositing organization: Broad Institute. Publication: Optimized sgRNA design to maximize activity and minimize off-target effects of CRISPR-Cas9. Doench JG, Fusi N, Sullender M, Hegde M, Vaimberg EW, Donovan KF, Smith I, Tothova Z, Wilen C, Orchard R, Virgin HW, Listgarten J, Root DE. Nat Biotechnol. 2016 Jan 18. doi: 10.1038/nbt.3437. PubMed 26780180.
Backbone
  Vector backbone: lentiGuide-Puro
  Backbone manufacturer: Zhang Lab (Addgene plasmid # 52963)
  Vector type: Mammalian Expression, Lentiviral, CRISPR
  Selectable markers: Puromycin
Growth in bacteria
  Bacterial resistance: Ampicillin, 100 μg/mL
  Growth temperature: 37°C
  Growth strain: DH5alpha
  Copy number: High Copy
Gene/Insert
  Gene/Insert name: PCK1 (alt names: PCK1; NM_002591.3)
  gRNA/shRNA sequence: TGGATGAAGTTTGACGCACA
  Species: H. sapiens (human)
  Entrez Gene: PCK1 (a.k.a. PCKDC, PEPCK-C, PEPCK1, PEPCKC)
  Promoter: hU6
  Cloning method: Unknown
  Sequencing primers: 5′ U6-F; 3′ pS2-R
Terms and licenses: Academic/Nonprofit Terms; Industry Terms: Not Available to Industry
Depositor comments: The gRNA was designed to target the following Genbank reference sequence(s): NM_002591.3. Note that this plasmid does NOT contain Cas9. It should be used in conjunction with lentiCas9-Blast (Addgene #52962) or otherwise with cell lines already expressing Cas9. Browse the full kinome gRNA library at http://www.addgene.org/pooled-library/broadgpp-human-kinome/ or visit http://www.broadinstitute.org/rnai/public/ for detailed protocols and information.
How to cite: PCK1 gRNA (BRDN0001146817) was a gift from John Doench & David Root (Addgene plasmid # 76289 ; http://n2t.net/addgene:76289 ; RRID:Addgene_76289)
