[The description below was written by a language model from this plasmid's Addgene catalogue record and pLannotate feature annotations shown in this document.]
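Description:
PCK1 gRNA (BRDN0001146817) is a third-generation lentiviral CRISPR guide plasmid built on the lentiGuide-Puro backbone. It delivers a single guide RNA against human PCK1, which encodes cytosolic phosphoenolpyruvate carboxykinase. The assembled sequence is about 8.3 kb. In bacteria it is maintained as a high-copy plasmid through a ColE1/pUC-type origin and selected with ampicillin via the β-lactamase gene. An f1 origin, an SV40 origin and residual lac, T7 and T3 elements are carried over from the parental cloning vector.

The lentiviral transfer cassette begins with a chimeric RSV promoter fused to a truncated HIV-1 5' LTR, which makes genomic RNA production Tat-independent. This is followed by the Ψ packaging signal with a partial gag sequence and the Rev response element. A human U6 RNA polymerase III promoter then drives the PCK1-specific spacer joined to the Streptococcus pyogenes Cas9 guide scaffold. Downstream lies a cPPT/CTS element, which aids nuclear import of the viral genome. After it, an EF-1α core promoter with its intron A expresses puromycin N-acetyltransferase for selection of transduced mammalian cells. A WPRE enhances transcript expression, and the self-inactivating ΔU3 3' LTR with an SV40 polyadenylation signal closes the cassette.

The plasmid does not encode Cas9, so it must be used with a separate Cas9 vector or in cells that already express the nuclease. The guide was designed against the PCK1 reference transcript and belongs to a human kinome gRNA collection associated with work on optimised sgRNA design. It is typically used for PCK1 knockout in human cells.
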