Features (pLannotate 1.2.2; 29 found; start..end, strand, type, name):
     14..80      +  CDS            small t antigen (fragment): SV40 (simian virus 40) small t antigen
    106..317     +  promoter       EF-1α core promoter: core promoter for human elongation factor EF-1α
    318..1256    +  intron         EF-1α intron A: intron upstream of the start codon of human EF-1α
   1278..1877    +  CDS            PuroR (fragment): puromycin N-acetyltransferase; pac from Streptomyces; confers resistance to puromycin
   1893..2481    +  misc_feature   WPRE: woodchuck hepatitis virus posttranscriptional regulatory element
   2532..2551    +  misc_feature   cPPT/CTS (fragment): central polypurine tract and central termination sequence of HIV-1
   2553..2786    +  LTR            3' LTR (ΔU3): self-inactivating 3' long terminal repeat (LTR) from HIV-1
   2864..2985    +  polyA_signal   SV40 poly(A) signal: SV40 polyadenylation signal
   3025..3160    +  rep_origin     SV40 ori: SV40 origin of replication
   3181..3199    -  promoter       T7 promoter: promoter for bacteriophage T7 RNA polymerase
   3207..3362    +  CDS            lacZα (fragment): LacZα fragment of β-galactosidase; lacZ fragment
   3367..3795    +  rep_origin     f1 ori (sequence partly withheld): f1 bacteriophage origin of replication; arrow indicates direction of (+) strand synthesis
   3848..3952    +  promoter       AmpR promoter: bla
   3953..4813    +  CDS            AmpR: β-lactamase; bla; confers resistance to ampicillin, carbenicillin, and related antibiotics
   4984..5572    +  rep_origin     ori: high-copy-number ColE1/pMB1/pBR322/pUC origin of replication
   5755..5847    +  CDS            lacI (fragment): lac repressor; lacI; The lac repressor binds to the lac operator to inhibit transcription in E. coli. This inhibition can be relieved by adding lactose or isopropyl-β-D-thiogalactopyranoside (IPTG).
   5860..5881    +  protein_bind   CAP binding site: CAP binding activates transcription in the presence of cAMP. E. coli catabolite activator protein
   5896..5926    +  promoter       lac promoter: promoter for the E. coli lac operon
   5934..5950    +  protein_bind   lac operator: The lac repressor binds to the lac operator to inhibit transcription in E. coli. This inhibition can be relieved by adding lactose or isopropyl-β-D-thiogalactopyranoside (IPTG). lac repressor encoded by lacI
   5995..6013    +  promoter       T3 promoter: promoter for bacteriophage T3 RNA polymerase
   6041..6267    +  promoter       RSV promoter: Rous sarcoma virus enhancer/promoter
   6268..6448    +  LTR            5' LTR (truncated): truncated 5' long terminal repeat (LTR) from HIV-1
   6495..6620    +  misc_feature   HIV-1 Ψ: packaging signal of human immunodeficiency virus type 1
   6604..6967    +  CDS            HIV-1 gag (fragment): gag protein from human immunodeficiency virus 1; gag
   7113..7346    +  misc_feature   RRE: The Rev response element (RRE) of HIV-1 allows for Rev-dependent mRNA export from the nucleus to the cytoplasm.
   7723..7749    +  CDS            Rev (fragment): human immunodeficiency virus 1 (HIV-1) Rev protein; rev; enhances nuclear export of unspliced and incompletely spliced viral mRNAs
   7753..7993    +  promoter       U6 promoter: RNA polymerase III promoter for human U6 snRNA
   8023..8098    +  misc_RNA       gRNA scaffold: guide RNA scaffold for the Streptococcus pyogenes CRISPR/Cas9 system
   8154..8271    +  misc_feature   cPPT/CTS: central polypurine tract and central termination sequence of HIV-1
>Addgene plasmid #76289 | PCK1 gRNA (BRDN0001146817) | addgene full sequence | sequence record 185554 | Addgene Assembled Sequence
CCCGGGTGCAAAGATGGATAAAGTTTTAAACAGAGAGGAATCTTTGCAGCTAATGGACCTTCTAGGTCTT
GAAAGGAGTGGGAATTGGCTCCGGTGCCCGTCAGTGGGCAGAGCGCACATCGCCCACAGTCCCCGAGAAG
TTGGGGGGAGGGGTCGGCAATTGATCCGGTGCCTAGAGAAGGTGGCGCGGGGTAAACTGGGAAAGTGATG
TCGTGTACTGGCTCCGCCTTTTTCCCGAGGGTGGGGGAGAACCGTATATAAGTGCAGTAGTCGCCGTGAA
CGTTCTTTTTCGCAACGGGTTTGCCGCCAGAACACAGGTAAGTGCCGTGTGTGGTTCCCGCGGGCCTGGC
CTCTTTACGGGTTATGGCCCTTGCGTGCCTTGAATTACTTCCACCTGGCTGCAGTACGTGATTCTTGATC
CCGAGCTTCGGGTTGGAAGTGGGTGGGAGAGTTCGAGGCCTTGCGCTTAAGGAGCCCCTTCGCCTCGTGC
TTGAGTTGAGGCCTGGCCTGGGCGCTGGGGCCGCCGCGTGCGAATCTGGTGGCACCTTCGCGCCTGTCTC
GCTGCTTTCGATAAGTCTCTAGCCATTTAAAATTTTTGATGACCTGCTGCGACGCTTTTTTTCTGGCAAG
ATAGTCTTGTAAATGCGGGCCAAGATCTGCACACTGGTATTTCGGTTTTTGGGGCCGCGGGCGGCGACGG
GGCCCGTGCGTCCCAGCGCACATGTTCGGCGAGGCGGGGCCTGCGAGCGCGGCCACCGAGAATCGGACGG
GGGTAGTCTCAAGCTGGCCGGCCTGCTCTGGTGCCTGGCCTCGCGCCGCCGTGTATCGCCCCGCCCTGGG
CGGCAAGGCTGGCCCGGTCGGCACCAGTTGCGTGAGCGGAAAGATGGCCGCTTCCCGGCCCTGCTGCAGG
GAGCTCAAAATGGAGGACGCGGCGCTCGGGAGAGCGGGCGGGTGAGTCACCCACACAAAGGAAAAGGGCC
TTTCCGTCCTCAGCCGTCGCTTCATGTGACTCCACGGAGTACCGGGCGCCGTCCAGGCACCTCGATTAGT
TCTCGAGCTTTTGGAGTACGTCGTCTTTAGGTTGGGGGGAGGGGTTTTATGCGATGGAGTTTCCCCACAC
TGAGTGGGTGGAGACTGAAGTTAGGCCAGCTTGGCACTTGATGTAATTCTCCTTGGAATTTGCCCTTTTT
GAGTTTGGATCTTGGTTCATTCTCAAGCCTCAGACAGTGGTTCAAAGTTTTTTTCTTCCATTTCAGGTGT
CGTGACGTACGGCCACCATGACCGAGTACAAGCCCACGGTGCGCCTCGCCACCCGCGACGACGTCCCCAG
GGCCGTACGCACCCTCGCCGCCGCGTTCGCCGACTACCCCGCCACGCGCCACACCGTCGATCCGGACCGC
CACATCGAGCGGGTCACCGAGCTGCAAGAACTCTTCCTCACGCGCGTCGGGCTCGACATCGGCAAGGTGT
GGGTCGCGGACGACGGCGCCGCCGTGGCGGTCTGGACCACGCCGGAGAGCGTCGAAGCGGGGGCGGTGTT
CGCCGAGATCGGCCCGCGCATGGCCGAGTTGAGCGGTTCCCGGCTGGCCGCGCAGCAACAGATGGAAGGC
CTCCTGGCGCCGCACCGGCCCAAGGAGCCCGCGTGGTTCCTGGCCACCGTCGGAGTCTCGCCCGACCACC
AGGGCAAGGGTCTGGGCAGCGCCGTCGTGCTCCCCGGAGTGGAGGCGGCCGAGCGCGCCGGGGTGCCCGC
CTTCCTGGAGACCTCCGCGCCCCGCAACCTCCCCTTCTACGAGCGGCTCGGCTTCACCGTCACCGCCGAC
GTCGAGGTGCCCGAAGGACCGCGCACCTGGTGCATGACCCGCAAGCCCGGTGCCTGAACGCGTTAAGTCG
ACAATCAACCTCTGGATTACAAAATTTGTGAAAGATTGACTGGTATTCTTAACTATGTTGCTCCTTTTAC
GCTATGTGGATACGCTGCTTTAATGCCTTTGTATCATGCTATTGCTTCCCGTATGGCTTTCATTTTCTCC
TCCTTGTATAAATCCTGGTTGCTGTCTCTTTATGAGGAGTTGTGGCCCGTTGTCAGGCAACGTGGCGTGG
TGTGCACTGTGTTTGCTGACGCAACCCCCACTGGTTGGGGCATTGCCACCACCTGTCAGCTCCTTTCCGG
GACTTTCGCTTTCCCCCTCCCTATTGCCACGGCGGAACTCATCGCCGCCTGCCTTGCCCGCTGCTGGACA
GGGGCTCGGCTGTTGGGCACTGACAATTCCGTGGTGTTGTCGGGGAAATCATCGTCCTTTCCTTGGCTGC
TCGCCTGTGTTGCCACCTGGATTCTGCGCGGGACGTCCTTCTGCTACGTCCCTTCGGCCCTCAATCCAGC
GGACCTTCCTTCCCGCGGCCTGCTGCCGGCTCTGCGGCCTCTTCCGCGTCTTCGCCTTCGCCCTCAGACG
AGTCGGATCTCCCTTTGGGCCGCCTCCCCGCGTCGACTTTAAGACCAATGACTTACAAGGCAGCTGTAGA
TCTTAGCCACTTTTTAAAAGAAAAGGGGGGACTGGAAGGGCTAATTCACTCCCAACGAAGACAAGATCTG
CTTTTTGCTTGTACTGGGTCTCTCTGGTTAGACCAGATCTGAGCCTGGGAGCTCTCTGGCTAACTAGGGA
ACCCACTGCTTAAGCCTCAATAAAGCTTGCCTTGAGTGCTTCAAGTAGTGTGTGCCCGTCTGTTGTGTGA
CTCTGGTAACTAGAGATCCCTCAGACCCTTTTAGTCAGTGTGGAAAATCTCTAGCAGTACGTATAGTAGT
TCATGTCATCTTATTATTCAGTATTTATAACTTGCAAAGAAATGAATATCAGAGAGTGAGAGGAACTTGT
TTATTGCAGCTTATAATGGTTACAAATAAAGCAATAGCATCACAAATTTCACAAATAAAGCATTTTTTTC
ACTGCATTCTAGTTGTGGTTTGTCCAAACTCATCAATGTATCTTATCATGTCTGGCTCTAGCTATCCCGC
CCCTAACTCCGCCCATCCCGCCCCTAACTCCGCCCAGTTCCGCCCATTCTCCGCCCCATGGCTGACTAAT
TTTTTTTATTTATGCAGAGGCCGAGGCCGCCTCGGCCTCTGAGCTATTCCAGAAGTAGTGAGGAGGCTTT
TTTGGAGGCCTAGGGACGTACCCAATTCGCCCTATAGTGAGTCGTATTACGCGCGCTCACTGGCCGTCGT
TTTACAACGTCGTGACTGGGAAAACCCTGGCGTTACCCAACTTAATCGCCTTGCAGCACATCCCCCTTTC
GCCAGCTGGCGTAATAGCGAAGAGGCCCGCACCGATCGCCCTTCCCAACAGTTGCGCAGCCTGAATGGCG
AATGGG
[124 nt withheld, positions 3367-3490]
C
[91 nt withheld, positions 3492-3582]
A
[49 nt withheld, positions 3584-3632]
CCTTTGACGTTGGAGTCCACGTTCTTT
[37 nt withheld, positions 3660-3696]
ACCCTATCTCGGTCTATTCTTTTGATTTATAAGGGATTTTGCCGATTTCGGCCTATTGGTTAAAAAATGA
GCTGATTTAACAAAAATTTAACGCGAATTTTAACAAAATATTAACGCTTACAATTTAGGTGGCACTTTTC
GGGGAAATGTGCGCGGAACCCCTATTTGTTTATTTTTCTAAATACATTCAAATATGTATCCGCTCATGAG
ACAATAACCCTGATAAATGCTTCAATAATATTGAAAAAGGAAGAGTATGAGTATTCAACATTTCCGTGTC
GCCCTTATTCCCTTTTTTGCGGCATTTTGCCTTCCTGTTTTTGCTCACCCAGAAACGCTGGTGAAAGTAA
AAGATGCTGAAGATCAGTTGGGTGCACGAGTGGGTTACATCGAACTGGATCTCAACAGCGGTAAGATCCT
TGAGAGTTTTCGCCCCGAAGAACGTTTTCCAATGATGAGCACTTTTAAAGTTCTGCTATGTGGCGCGGTA
TTATCCCGTATTGACGCCGGGCAAGAGCAACTCGGTCGCCGCATACACTATTCTCAGAATGACTTGGTTG
AGTACTCACCAGTCACAGAAAAGCATCTTACGGATGGCATGACAGTAAGAGAATTATGCAGTGCTGCCAT
AACCATGAGTGATAACACTGCGGCCAACTTACTTCTGACAACGATCGGAGGACCGAAGGAGCTAACCGCT
TTTTTGCACAACATGGGGGATCATGTAACTCGCCTTGATCGTTGGGAACCGGAGCTGAATGAAGCCATAC
CAAACGACGAGCGTGACACCACGATGCCTGTAGCAATGGCAACAACGTTGCGCAAACTATTAACTGGCGA
ACTACTTACTCTAGCTTCCCGGCAACAATTAATAGACTGGATGGAGGCGGATAAAGTTGCAGGACCACTT
CTGCGCTCGGCCCTTCCGGCTGGCTGGTTTATTGCTGATAAATCTGGAGCCGGTGAGCGTGGGTCTCGCG
GTATCATTGCAGCACTGGGGCCAGATGGTAAGCCCTCCCGTATCGTAGTTATCTACACGACGGGGAGTCA
GGCAACTATGGATGAACGAAATAGACAGATCGCTGAGATAGGTGCCTCACTGATTAAGCATTGGTAACTG
TCAGACCAAGTTTACTCATATATACTTTAGATTGATTTAAAACTTCATTTTTAATTTAAAAGGATCTAGG
TGAAGATCCTTTTTGATAATCTCATGACCAAAATCCCTTAACGTGAGTTTTCGTTCCACTGAGCGTCAGA
CCCCGTAGAAAAGATCAAAGGATCTTCTTGAGATCCTTTTTTTCTGCGCGTAATCTGCTGCTTGCAAACA
AAAAAACCACCGCTACCAGCGGTGGTTTGTTTGCCGGATCAAGAGCTACCAACTCTTTTTCCGAAGGTAA
CTGGCTTCAGCAGAGCGCAGATACCAAATACTGTTCTTCTAGTGTAGCCGTAGTTAGGCCACCACTTCAA
GAACTCTGTAGCACCGCCTACATACCTCGCTCTGCTAATCCTGTTACCAGTGGCTGCTGCCAGTGGCGAT
AAGTCGTGTCTTACCGGGTTGGACTCAAGACGATAGTTACCGGATAAGGCGCAGCGGTCGGGCTGAACGG
GGGGTTCGTGCACACAGCCCAGCTTGGAGCGAACGACCTACACCGAACTGAGATACCTACAGCGTGAGCT
ATGAGAAAGCGCCACGCTTCCCGAAGGGAGAAAGGCGGACAGGTATCCGGTAAGCGGCAGGGTCGGAACA
GGAGAGCGCACGAGGGAGCTTCCAGGGGGAAACGCCTGGTATCTTTATAGTCCTGTCGGGTTTCGCCACC
TCTGACTTGAGCGTCGATTTTTGTGATGCTCGTCAGGGGGGCGGAGCCTATGGAAAAACGCCAGCAACGC
GGCCTTTTTACGGTTCCTGGCCTTTTGCTGGCCTTTTGCTCACATGTTCTTTCCTGCGTTATCCCCTGAT
TCTGTGGATAACCGTATTACCGCCTTTGAGTGAGCTGATACCGCTCGCCGCAGCCGAACGACCGAGCGCA
GCGAGTCAGTGAGCGAGGAAGCGGAAGAGCGCCCAATACGCAAACCGCCTCTCCCCGCGCGTTGGCCGAT
TCATTAATGCAGCTGGCACGACAGGTTTCCCGACTGGAAAGCGGGCAGTGAGCGCAACGCAATTAATGTG
AGTTAGCTCACTCATTAGGCACCCCAGGCTTTACACTTTATGCTTCCGGCTCGTATGTTGTGTGGAATTG
TGAGCGGATAACAATTTCACACAGGAAACAGCTATGACCATGATTACGCCAAGCGCGCAATTAACCCTCA
CTAAAGGGAACAAAAGCTGGAGCTGCAAGCTTAATGTAGTCTTATGCAATACTCTTGTAGTCTTGCAACA
TGGTAACGATGAGTTAGCAACATGCCTTACAAGGAGAGAAAAAGCACCGTGCATGCCGATTGGTGGAAGT
AAGGTGGTACGATCGTGCCTTATTAGGAAGGCAACAGACGGGTCTGACATGGATTGGACGAACCACTGAA
TTGCCGCATTGCAGAGATATTGTATTTAAGTGCCTAGCTCGATACATAAACGGGTCTCTCTGGTTAGACC
AGATCTGAGCCTGGGAGCTCTCTGGCTAACTAGGGAACCCACTGCTTAAGCCTCAATAAAGCTTGCCTTG
AGTGCTTCAAGTAGTGTGTGCCCGTCTGTTGTGTGACTCTGGTAACTAGAGATCCCTCAGACCCTTTTAG
TCAGTGTGGAAAATCTCTAGCAGTGGCGCCCGAACAGGGACTTGAAAGCGAAAGGGAAACCAGAGGAGCT
CTCTCGACGCAGGACTCGGCTTGCTGAAGCGCGCACGGCAAGAGGCGAGGGGCGGCGACTGGTGAGTACG
CCAAAAATTTTGACTAGCGGAGGCTAGAAGGAGAGAGATGGGTGCGAGAGCGTCAGTATTAAGCGGGGGA
GAATTAGATCGCGATGGGAAAAAATTCGGTTAAGGCCAGGGGGAAAGAAAAAATATAAATTAAAACATAT
AGTATGGGCAAGCAGGGAGCTAGAACGATTCGCAGTTAATCCTGGCCTGTTAGAAACATCAGAAGGCTGT
AGACAAATACTGGGACAGCTACAACCATCCCTTCAGACAGGATCAGAAGAACTTAGATCATTATATAATA
CAGTAGCAACCCTCTATTGTGTGCATCAAAGGATAGAGATAAAAGACACCAAGGAAGCTTTAGACAAGAT
AGAGGAAGAGCAAAACAAAAGTAAGACCACCGCACAGCAAGCGGCCGCTGATCTTCAGACCTGGAGGAGG
AGATATGAGGGACAATTGGAGAAGTGAATTATATAAATATAAAGTAGTAAAAATTGAACCATTAGGAGTA
GCACCCACCAAGGCAAAGAGAAGAGTGGTGCAGAGAGAAAAAAGAGCAGTGGGAATAGGAGCTTTGTTCC
TTGGGTTCTTGGGAGCAGCAGGAAGCACTATGGGCGCAGCGTCAATGACGCTGACGGTACAGGCCAGACA
ATTATTGTCTGGTATAGTGCAGCAGCAGAACAATTTGCTGAGGGCTATTGAGGCGCAACAGCATCTGTTG
CAACTCACAGTCTGGGGCATCAAGCAGCTCCAGGCAAGAATCCTGGCTGTGGAAAGATACCTAAAGGATC
AACAGCTCCTGGGGATTTGGGGTTGCTCTGGAAAACTCATTTGCACCACTGCTGTGCCTTGGAATGCTAG
TTGGAGTAATAAATCTCTGGAACAGATTTGGAATCACACGACCTGGATGGAGTGGGACAGAGAAATTAAC
AATTACACAAGCTTAATACACTCCTTAATTGAAGAATCGCAAAACCAGCAAGAAAAGAATGAACAAGAAT
TATTGGAATTAGATAAATGGGCAAGTTTGTGGAATTGGTTTAACATAACAAATTGGCTGTGGTATATAAA
ATTATTCATAATGATAGTAGGAGGCTTGGTAGGTTTAAGAATAGTTTTTGCTGTACTTTCTATAGTGAAT
AGAGTTAGGCAGGGATATTCACCATTATCGTTTCAGACCCACCTCCCAACCCCGAGGGGACCCAGAGAGG
GCCTATTTCCCATGATTCCTTCATATTTGCATATACGATACAAGGCTGTTAGAGAGATAATTAGAATTAA
TTTGACTGTAAACACAAAGATATTAGTACAAAATACGTGACGTAGAAAGTAATAATTTCTTGGGTAGTTT
GCAGTTTTAAAATTATGTTTTAAAATGGACTATCATATGCTTACCGTAACTTGAAAGTATTTCGATTTCT
TGGCTTTATATATCTTGTGGAAAGGACGAAACACCGTGGATGAAGTTTGACGCACAGTTTTAGAGCTAGA
AATAGCAAGTTAAAATAAGGCTAGTCCGTTATCAACTTGAAAAAGTGGCACCGAGTCGGTGCTTTTTTAA
GCTTGGCGTAACTAGATCTTGAGACAAATGGCAGTATTCATCCACAATTTTAAAAGAAAAGGGGGGATTG
GGGGGTACAGTGCAGGGGAAAGAATAGTAGACATAATAGCAACAGACATACAAACTAAAGAATTACAAAA
ACAAATTACAAAAATTCAAAATTTTCGGGTTTATTACAGGGACAGCAGAGATCCACTTTGGCGCCGGCTC
GAGGGGG
