>Addgene plasmid #76289 | PCK1 gRNA (BRDN0001146817) | depositor partial sequence | sequence record 143749 | Target Sequence
TGGATGAAGTTTGACGCACA
