>Addgene plasmid #76289 | PCK1 gRNA (BRDN0001146817) | addgene partial sequence | sequence record 185553 | hU6-F
TAGAAAGTAATAATTTCTTGGGTAGTTTGCAGTTTTAAAATTATGTTTTAAAATGGACTATCATATGCTT
ACCGTAACTTGAAAGTATTTCGATTTCTTGGCTTTATATATCTTGTGGAAAGGACGAAACACCGTGGATG
AAGTTTGACGCACAGTTTTAGAGCTAGAAATAGCAAGTTAAAATAAGGCTAGTCCGTTATCAACTTGAAA
AAGTGGCACCGAGTCGGTGCTTTTTTAAGCTTGGCGTAACTAGATCTTGAGACAAATGGCAGTATTCATC
CACAATTTTAAAAGAAAAGGGGGGATTGGGGGGTACAGTGCAGGGGAAAGAATAGTAGACATAATAGCAA
CAGACATACAAACTAAAGAATTACAAAAACAAATTACAAAAATTCAAAATTTTCGGGTTTATTACAGGGA
CAGCAGAGATCCACTTTGGCGCCGGCTCGAGGGGGCCCGGGTGCAAAGATGGATAAAGTTTTAAACAGAG
AGGAATCTTTGCAGCTAATGGACCTTCTAGGTCTTGAAAGGAGTGGGAATTGGCTCCGGTGCCCGTCAGT
GGGCAGAGCG
